Addgene plasmid #168445: pTL384
Purpose: pGBKT7 yeast two-hybrid plasmid
Depositing lab: Sophien Kamoun. Depositing organization: Sainsbury Laboratory, Norwich. Publication: A single amino acid polymorphism in a conserved effector of the multihost blast fungus pathogen expands host-target binding spectrum. Bentham AR, Petit-Houdenot Y, Win J, Chuma I, Terauchi R, Banfield MJ, Kamoun S, Langner T. PLoS Pathog. 2021 Nov 10;17(11):e1009957. doi: 10.1371/journal.ppat.1009957. eCollection 2021 Nov. PubMed 34758051.
Backbone
  Vector backbone: pGBKT7
  Vector type: Yeast Expression
Growth in bacteria
  Bacterial resistance: Kanamycin, 50 μg/mL
  Growth temperature: 37°C
  Growth strain: DH5alpha
  Copy number: High Copy
Gene/Insert
  Gene/Insert name: OsaHPP05
  Species: Oryza sativa
  Cloning method: Unknown
Terms and licenses: Academic/Nonprofit Terms; Industry Terms: Not Available to Industry
How to cite: pTL384 was a gift from Sophien Kamoun (Addgene plasmid # 168445 ; http://n2t.net/addgene:168445 ; RRID:Addgene_168445)
