[The description below was written by a language model from this plasmid's Addgene catalogue record and pLannotate feature annotations shown in this document.]
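Description:
pTL384 is a yeast two-hybrid bait plasmid built on the pGBKT7 backbone, carrying OsaHPP05 from rice (Oryza sativa) as its insert. It is an E. coli–yeast shuttle vector. In bacteria it replicates at high copy from a ColE1/pUC-type origin and is selected with kanamycin through the Tn5 aminoglycoside phosphotransferase gene (NeoR/KanR), which is driven by a bla-type promoter. In Saccharomyces cerevisiae it is maintained episomally by the 2μ origin and selected by complementation of tryptophan auxotrophy with the TRP1 marker and its own promoter. An f1 origin is also present, together with several short backbone remnants (lac promoter/operator, lacI, lacZα, rop, bom and ble fragments) that have no evident functional role here.

The expression cassette consists of the yeast ADH1 promoter driving the GAL4 DNA-binding domain, followed by a T7 promoter, then a T7 terminator and the ADH1 terminator. The feature table does not annotate the insert itself, but the unannotated stretch between the T7 promoter and the T7 terminator is where the cloning site of this backbone lies, so OsaHPP05 is presumably placed there as a fusion to the C-terminus of the GAL4 DNA-binding domain. The cloning method is recorded as unknown. In a two-hybrid assay, such a bait fusion binds GAL4-responsive reporter promoters, and reporters are activated only if a co-expressed activation-domain prey fusion interacts with it. The internal T7 promoter additionally allows in vitro transcription of the insert without the GAL4 domain. The associated publication concerns host-target binding by a conserved effector of the blast fungus, which suggests that this rice protein was tested as a candidate effector target, although the record states the purpose only as a pGBKT7 two-hybrid plasmid.
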