Features (pLannotate 1.2.2; 23 found; start..end, strand, type, name):
     30..734     +  promoter       ADH1 promoter: S. cerevisiae ADH1; promoter for alcohol dehydrogenase 1
    762..1202    +  CDS            GAL4 DNA binding domain: DNA binding domain of the GAL4 transcriptional activator; Saccharomyces cerevisiae GAL4 (truncated)
   1213..1231    +  promoter       T7 promoter: promoter for bacteriophage T7 RNA polymerase
   1646..1693    +  terminator     T7 terminator: transcription terminator for bacteriophage T7 RNA polymerase
   1720..1907    +  terminator     ADH1 terminator: S. cerevisiae ADH1; transcription terminator for the S. cerevisiae alcohol dehydrogenase 1 (ADH1) gene
   1955..1971    -  protein_bind   lac operator: The lac repressor binds to the lac operator to inhibit transcription in E. coli. This inhibition can be relieved by adding lactose or isopropyl-β-D-thiogalactopyranoside (IPTG). lac repressor encoded by lacI
   1979..2009    -  promoter       lac promoter: promoter for the E. coli lac operon
   2024..2045    -  protein_bind   CAP binding site: CAP binding activates transcription in the presence of cAMP. E. coli catabolite activator protein
   2058..2150    -  CDS            lacI (fragment): lac repressor; lacI; The lac repressor binds to the lac operator to inhibit transcription in E. coli. This inhibition can be relieved by adding lactose or isopropyl-β-D-thiogalactopyranoside (IPTG).
   2333..2921    -  rep_origin     ori: high-copy-number ColE1/pMB1/pBR322/pUC origin of replication
   3143..3159    +  polyA_signal   bGH poly(A) signal (fragment): bovine growth hormone polyadenylation signal
   3250..3297    -  polyA_signal   HSV TK poly(A) signal: herpes simplex virus thymidine kinase polyadenylation signal (Cole and Stacy, 1985)
   3356..3508    -  CDS            ble (fragment): BLE_KLEPN - Experimental evidence at protein level: Swiss-Prot protein existence level 1. Binding protein with a strong affinity to the bleomycin family of antibiotics. Binds to CL990; an antimitotic-antibiotic compound. From Klebsiella pneumoniae.
   3529..4323    -  CDS            NeoR/KanR: aminoglycoside phosphotransferase from Tn5; aph(3')-II (or nptII); confers resistance to neomycin, kanamycin, and G418 (Geneticin®)
   4324..4428    -  promoter       AmpR promoter: bla
   4455..5797    -  rep_origin     2μ ori: yeast 2μ plasmid origin of replication
   5865..5900    +  CDS            rop (fragment): Rop protein, which maintains plasmids at low copy number; rop
   6002..6051    +  misc_feature   bom (fragment): basis of mobility region from pBR322
   6190..6337    +  promoter       TRP1 promoter: S. cerevisiae TRP1
   6338..7012    +  CDS            TRP1: phosphoribosylanthranilate isomerase, required for tryptophan biosynthesis; S. cerevisiae TRP1; yeast auxotrophic marker
   7063..7114    +  misc_feature   bom (fragment): basis of mobility region from pBR322
   7142..7570    -  rep_origin     f1 ori (sequence partly withheld): f1 bacteriophage origin of replication; arrow indicates direction of (+) strand synthesis
   7574..29      -  CDS            lacZα (fragment) (across the origin): LacZα fragment of β-galactosidase; lacZ fragment
>Addgene plasmid #168445 | pTL384 | addgene full sequence | sequence record 349976 | Addgene NGS Result
CGGTGCGGGCCTCTTCGCTATTACGCCAGATCCTTTTGTTGTTTCCGGGTGTACAATATGGACTTCCTCT
TTTCTGGCAACCAAACCCATACATCGGGATTCCTATAATACCTTCGTTGGTCTCCCTAACATGTAGGTGG
CGGAGGGGAGATATACAATAGAACAGATACCAGACAAGACATAATGGGCTAAACAAGACTACACCAATTA
CACTGCCTCATTGATGGTGGTACATAACGAACTAATACTGTAGCCCTAGACTTGATAGCCATCATCATAT
CGAAGTTTCACTACCCTTTTTCCATTTGCCATCTATTGAAGTAATAATAGGCGCATGCAACTTCTTTTCT
TTTTTTTTCTTTTCTCTCTCCCCCGTTGTTGTCTCACCATATCCGCAATGACAAAAAAATGATGGAAGAC
ACTAAAGGAAAAAATTAACGACAAAGACAGCACCAACAGATGTCGTTGTTCCAGAGCTGATGAGGGGTAT
CTCGAAGCACACGAAACTTTTTCCTTCCTTCATTCACGCACACTACTCTCTAATGAGCAACGGTATACGG
CCTTCCTTCCAGTTACTTGAATTTGAAATAAAAAAAAGTTTGCTGTCTTGCTATCAAGTATAAATAGACC
TGCAATTATTAATCTTTTGTTTCCTCGTCATTGTTCTCGTTCCCTTTCTTCCTTGTTTCTTTTTCTGCAC
AATATTTCAAGCTATACCAAGCATACAATCAACTCCAAGCTTGAAGCAAGCCTCCTGAAAGATGAAGCTA
CTGTCTTCTATCGAACAAGCATGCGATATTTGCCGACTTAAAAAGCTCAAGTGCTCCAAAGAAAAACCGA
AGTGCGCCAAGTGTCTGAAGAACAACTGGGAGTGTCGCTACTCTCCCAAAACCAAAAGGTCTCCGCTGAC
TAGGGCACATCTGACAGAAGTGGAATCAAGGCTAGAAAGACTGGAACAGCTATTTCTACTGATTTTTCCT
CGAGAAGACCTTGACATGATTTTGAAAATGGATTCTTTACAGGATATAAAAGCATTGTTAACAGGATTAT
TTGTACAAGATAATGTGAATAAAGATGCCGTCACAGATAGATTGGCTTCAGTGGAGACTGATATGCCTCT
AACATTGAGACAGCATAGAATAAGTGCGACATCATCATCGGAAGAGAGTAGTAACAAAGGTCAAAGACAG
TTGACTGTATCGCCGGAATTTGTAATACGACTCACTATAGGGCGAGCCGCCATCATGGAGGAGCAGAAGC
TGATCTCAGAGGAGGACCTGCATATGGCCATGGAGGCCGAATTCATGGCCCCGCTGCTGTTTAAGGACAT
GAAGAGCCTGAGCTGCAGCAGTCCGGCAAGCACCGCCATTTGCCCGAGCCTGGAACGCCAGCCGATGGTT
CGTCCGCATAAAGGTGGTGCCATTGCCGCAAGCCCGCTGTGTCAGGTTCCGGGTGAACCGCGCACCGTGC
ATCGTCAGGATTGCCGCCGCGGTCAGCAGCATCAGCATAAAGCCGCCGCCGCCAATGGTGGTGAACTGGT
GAGCCCGGCCGGTAGCAGCCGTTATCTGCTGAGCAGTCGTGCCGCCGCAGCCGAAGAAATTCAGGAAGTG
GAAGCCGGATCCGTCGACCTGCAGCGGCCGCATAACTAGCATAACCCCTTGGGGCCTCTAAACGGGTCTT
GAGGGGTTTTTTGCGCGCTTGCAGCCAAGCTAATTCCGGGCGAATTTCTTATGATTTATGATTTTTATTA
TTAAATAAGTTATAAAAAAAATAAGTGTATACAAATTTTAAAGTGACTCTTAGGTTTTAAAACGAAAATT
CTTATTCTTGAGTAACTCTTTCCTGTAGGTCAGGTTGCTTTCTCAGGTATAGCATGAGGTCGCTCTTATT
GACCACACCTCTACCGGCATGCAAGCTTGGCGTAATCATGGTCATAGCTGTTTCCTGTGTGAAATTGTTA
TCCGCTCACAATTCCACACAACATACGAGCCGGAAGCATAAAGTGTAAAGCCTGGGGTGCCTAATGAGTG
AGCTAACTCACATTAATTGCGTTGCGCTCACTGCCCGCTTTCCAGTCGGGAAACCTGTCGTGCCAGCTGC
ATTAATGAATCGGCCAACGCGCGGGGAGAGGCGGTTTGCGTATTGGGCGCTCTTCCGCTTCCTCGCTCAC
TGACTCGCTGCGCTCGGTCGTTCGGCTGCGGCGAGCGGTATCAGCTCACTCAAAGGCGGTAATACGGTTA
TCCACAGAATCAGGGGATAACGCAGGAAAGAACATGTGAGCAAAAGGCCAGCAAAAGGCCAGGAACCGTA
AAAAGGCCGCGTTGCTGGCGTTTTTCCATAGGCTCCGCCCCCCTGACGAGCATCACAAAAATCGACGCTC
AAGTCAGAGGTGGCGAAACCCGACAGGACTATAAAGATACCAGGCGTTTCCCCCTGGAAGCTCCCTCGTG
CGCTCTCCTGTTCCGACCCTGCCGCTTACCGGATACCTGTCCGCCTTTCTCCCTTCGGGAAGCGTGGCGC
TTTCTCATAGCTCACGCTGTAGGTATCTCAGTTCGGTGTAGGTCGTTCGCTCCAAGCTGGGCTGTGTGCA
CGAACCCCCCGTTCAGCCCGACCGCTGCGCCTTATCCGGTAACTATCGTCTTGAGTCCAACCCGGTAAGA
CACGACTTATCGCCACTGGCAGCAGCCACTGGTAACAGGATTAGCAGAGCGAGGTATGTAGGCGGTGCTA
CAGAGTTCTTGAAGTGGTGGCCTAACTACGGCTACACTAGAAGAACAGTATTTGGTATCTGCGCTCTGCT
GAAGCCAGTTACCTTCGGAAAAAGAGTTGGTAGCTCTTGATCCGGCAAACAAACCACCGCTGGTAGCGGT
GGTTTTTTTGTTTGCAAGCAGCAGATTACGCGCAGAAAAAAAGGATCTCAAGAAGATCCTTTGATCTTTT
CTACGGGGTCTGACGCTCAGTGGAACGAAAACTCACGTTAAGGGATTTTGGTCATGAGATTATCAAAAAG
GATCTTCACCTAGATCCTTTTAAATTAAAAATGAAGTTTTAAATCAATCTAAAGTATATATGAGTAACCT
GAGGCTATGGCAGGGCCTGCCGCCCCGACGTTGGCTGCGAGCCCTGGGCCTTCACCCGAACTTGGGGGGT
GGGGTGGGGAAAAGGAAGAAACGCGGGCGTATTGGCCCCAATGGGGTCTCGGTGGGGTATCGACAGAGTG
CCAGCCCTGGGACCGAACCCCGCGTTTATGAACAAACGACCCAACACCGTGCGTTTTATTCTGTCTTTTT
ATTGCCGTCATAGCGCGGGTTCCTTCCGGTATTGTCTCCTTCCGTGTTTCAGTTAGCCTCCCCCTAGGGT
GGGCGAAGAACTCCAGCATGAGATCCCCGCGCTGGAGGATCATCCAGCCGGCGTCCCGGAAAACGATTCC
GAAGCCCAACCTTTCATAGAAGGCGGCGGTGGAATCGAAATCTCGTGATGGCAGGTTGGGCGTCGCTTGG
TCGGTCATTTCGAACCCCAGAGTCCCGCTCAGAAGAACTCGTCAAGAAGGCGATAGAAGGCGATGCGCTG
CGAATCGGGAGCGGCGATACCGTAAAGCACGAGGAAGCGGTCAGCCCATTCGCCGCCAAGCTCTTCAGCA
ATATCACGGGTAGCCAACGCTATGTCCTGATAGCGGTCCGCCACACCCAGCCGGCCACAGTCGATGAATC
CAGAAAAGCGGCCATTTTCCACCATGATATTCGGCAAGCAGGCATCGCCATGAGTCACGACGAGATCCTC
GCCGTCGGGCATGCTCGCCTTGAGCCTGGCGAACAGTTCGGCTGGCGCGAGCCCCTGATGCTCTTCGTCC
AGATCATCCTGATCGACAAGACCGGCTTCCATCCGAGTACGTGCTCGCTCGATGCGATGTTTCGCTTGGT
GGTCGAATGGGCAGGTAGCCGGATCAAGCGTATGCAGCCGCCGCATTGCATCAGCCATGATGGATACTTT
CTCGGCAGGAGCAAGGTGAGATGACAGGAGATCCTGCCCCGGCACTTCGCCCAATAGCAGCCAGTCCCTT
CCCGCTTCAGTGACAACGTCGAGCACAGCTGCGCAAGGAACGCCCGTCGTGGCCAGCCACGATAGCCGCG
CTGCCTCGTCTTGCAGTTCATTCAGGGCACCGGACAGGTCGGTCTTGACAAAAAGAACCGGGCGCCCCTG
CGCTGACAGCCGGAACACGGCGGCATCAGAGCAGCCGATTGTCTGTTGTGCCCAGTCATAGCCGAATAGC
CTCTCCACCCAAGCGGCCGGAGAACCTGCGTGCAATCCATCTTGTTCAATCATACTCTTCCTTTTTCAAT
ATTATTGAAGCATTTATCAGGGTTATTGTCTCATGAGCGGATACATATTTGAATGTATTTAGAAAAATAA
ACAAATAGGGGTTCCGCGCACATTTCCCCGAAAAGTGCCACCTGAACGAAGCATCTGTGCTTCATTTTGT
AGAACAAAAATGCAACGCGAGAGCGCTAATTTTTCAAACAAAGAATCTGAGCTGCATTTTTACAGAACAG
AAATGCAACGCGAAAGCGCTATTTTACCAACGAAGAATCTGTGCTTCATTTTTGTAAAACAAAAATGCAA
CGCGAGAGCGCTAATTTTTCAAACAAAGAATCTGAGCTGCATTTTTACAGAACAGAAATGCAACGCGAGA
GCGCTATTTTACCAACAAAGAATCTATACTTCTTTTTTGTTCTACAAAAATGCATCCCGAGAGCGCTATT
TTTCTAACAAAGCATCTTAGATTACTTTTTTTCTCCTTTGTGCGCTCTATAATGCAGTCTCTTGATAACT
TTTTGCACTGTAGGTCCGTTAAGGTTAGAAGAAGGCTACTTTGGTGTCTATTTTCTCTTCCATAAAAAAA
GCCTGACTCCACTTCCCGCGTTTACTGATTACTAGCGAAGCTGCGGGTGCATTTTTTCAAGATAAAGGCA
TCCCCGATTATATTCTATACCGATGTGGATTGCGCATACTTTGTGAACAGAAAGTGATAGCGTTGATGAT
TCTTCATTGGTCAGAAAATTATGAACGGTTTCTTCTATTTTGTCTCTATATACTACGTATAGGAAATGTT
TACATTTTCGTATTGTTTTCGATTCACTCTATGAATAGTTCTTACTACAATTTTTTTGTCTAAAGAGTAA
TACTAGAGATAAACATAAAAAATGTAGAGGTCGAGTTTAGATGCAAGTTCAAGGAGCGAAAGGTGGATGG
GTAGGTTATATAGGGATATAGCACAGAGATATATAGCAAAGAGATACTTTTGAGCAATGTTTGTGGAAGC
GGTATTCGCAATATTTTAGTAGCTCGTTACAGTCCGGTGCGTTTTTGGTTTTTTGAAAGTGCGTCTTCAG
AGCGCTTTTGGTTTTCAAAAGCGCTCTGAAGTTCCTATACTTTCTAGAGAATAGGAACTTCGGAATAGGA
ACTTCAAAGCGTTTCCGAAAACGAGCGCTTCCGAAAATGCAACGCGAGCTGCGCACATACAGCTCACTGT
TCACGTCGCACCTATATCTGCGTGTTGCCTGTATATATATATACATGAGAAGAACGGCATAGTGCGTGTT
TATGCTTAAATGCGTACTTATATGCGTCTATTTATGTAGGATGAAAGGTAGTCTAGTACCTCCTGTGATA
TTATCCCATTCCATGCGGGGTATCGTATGCTTCCTTCAGCACTACCCTTTAGCTGTTCTATATGCTGCCA
CTCCTCAATTGGATTAGTCTCATCCTTCAATGCTATCATTTCCTTTGATATTGGATCATACTAAGAAACC
ATTATTATCATGACATTAACCTATAAAAATAGGCGTATCACGAGGCCCTTTCGTCTCGCGCGTTTCGGTG
ATGACGGTGAAAACCTCTGACACATGCAGCTCCCGGAGACGGTCACAGCTTGTCTGTAAGCGGATGCCGG
GAGCAGACAAGCCCGTCAGGGCGCGTCAGCGGGTGTTGGCGGGTGTCGGGGCTGGCTTAACTATGCGGCA
TCAGAGCAGATTGTACTGAGAGTGCACCATAGATCAACGACATTACTATATATATAATATAGGAAGCATT
TAATAGAACAGCATCGTAATATATGTGTACTTTGCAGTTATGACGCCAGATGGCAGTAGTGGAAGATATT
CTTTATTGAAAAATAGCTTGTCACCTTACGTACAATCTTGATCCGGAGCTTTTCTTTTTTTGCCGATTAA
GAATTAATTCGGTCGAAAAAAGAAAAGGAGAGGGCCAAGAGGGAGGGCATTGGTGACTATTGAGCACGTG
AGTATACGTGATTAAGCACACAAAGGCAGCTTGGAGTATGTCTGTTATTAATTTCACAGGTAGTTCTGGT
CCATTGGTGAAAGTTTGCGGCTTGCAGAGCACAGAGGCCGCAGAATGTGCTCTAGATTCCGATGCTGACT
TGCTGGGTATTATATGTGTGCCCAATAGAAAGAGAACAATTGACCCGGTTATTGCAAGGAAAATTTCAAG
TCTTGTAAAAGCATATAAAAATAGTTCAGGCACTCCGAAATACTTGGTTGGCGTGTTTCGTAATCAACCT
AAGGAGGATGTTTTGGCTCTGGTCAATGATTACGGCATTGATATCGTCCAACTGCATGGAGATGAGTCGT
GGCAAGAATACCAAGAGTTCCTCGGTTTGCCAGTTATTAAAAGACTCGTATTTCCAAAAGACTGCAACAT
ACTACTCAGTGCAGCTTCACAGAAACCTCATTCGTTTATTCCCTTGTTTGATTCAGAAGCAGGTGGGACA
GGTGAACTTTTGGATTGGAACTCGATTTCTGACTGGGTTGGAAGGCAAGAGAGCCCCGAAAGCTTACATT
TTATGTTAGCTGGTGGACTGACGCCAGAAAATGTTGGTGATGCGCTTAGATTAAATGGCGTTATTGGTGT
TGATGTAAGCGGAGGTGTGGAGACAAATGGTGTAAAAGACTCTAACAAAATAGCAAATTTCGTCAAAAAT
GCTAAGAAATAGGTTATTACTGAGTAGTATTTATTTAAGTATTGTTTGTGCACTTGCCGATCTATGCGGT
GTGAAATACCGCACAGATGCGTAAGGAGAAAATACCGCATCAGGAAATTGTAAGCGTTAATATTTTGTTA
AAATTCGCGTTAAATTTTTGTTAAATCAGCTCATTTTTTAACCAATAGGCCGAAATCGGCAAAATCCCTT
ATAAATCAAAAGAATAGACCGAGATAGGGT
[37 nt withheld, positions 7241-7277]
AAAGAACGTGGACTCCAACGTCAAAGG
[49 nt withheld, positions 7305-7353]
T
[91 nt withheld, positions 7355-7445]
G
[124 nt withheld, positions 7447-7570]
CCATTCGCCATTCAGGCTGCGCAACTGTTGGGAAGGGCGAT
