>Addgene plasmid #168445 | pTL384 | depositor partial sequence | sequence record 326545 | insert
GAATTCATGGCCCCGCTGCTGTTTAAGGACATGAAGAGCCTGAGCTGCAGCAGTCCGGCAAGCACCGCCA
TTTGCCCGAGCCTGGAACGCCAGCCGATGGTTCGTCCGCATAAAGGTGGTGCCATTGCCGCAAGCCCGCT
GTGTCAGGTTCCGGGTGAACCGCGCACCGTGCATCGTCAGGATTGCCGCCGCGGTCAGCAGCATCAGCAT
AAAGCCGCCGCCGCCAATGGTGGTGAACTGGTGAGCCCGGCCGGTAGCAGCCGTTATCTGCTGAGCAGTC
GTGCCGCCGCAGCCGAAGAAATTCAGGAAGTGGAAGCCGGATCC
